Addgene plasmid #40020: pCA-G-intron(Neo)-T(FLLFLNL)
Depositing lab: Liqun Luo. Depositing organization: Stanford University. Publication: Extensions of MADM (Mosaic Analysis with Double Markers) in Mice. Tasic B, Miyamichi K, Hippenmeyer S, Dani VS, Zeng H, Joo W, Zong H, Chen-Tsai Y, Luo L. PLoS One. 2012;7(3):e33332. Epub 2012 Mar 27. 10.1371/journal.pone.0033332 PubMed 22479386.
Backbone
  Vector backbone: pBluescript SK(+)
  Backbone manufacturer: Stratagene
  Backbone size w/o insert (bp): 3000
  Total vector size (bp): 8939
  Vector type: Mammalian Expression
  Selectable markers: Neomycin (select with G418)
Growth in bacteria
  Bacterial resistance: Ampicillin, 100 μg/mL
  Growth temperature: 37°C
  Growth strain: DH5alpha
  Copy number: High Copy
Gene/Insert 1
  Gene/Insert name: GFP (alt name: mut4EGFP)
  Mutation: deleted nucleotides after nucleotide 274
  Promoter: CAG (chicken beta globin promoter and CMV enhancer)
  Cloning method: Unknown
  Sequencing primers: 5′ see sequence; 3′ see sequence
Gene/Insert 2
  Gene/Insert name: tdT-3Myc (alt name: tdTomato)
  Mutation: removed start codon
  Promoter: CAG (chicken beta globin promoter and CMV enhancer)
  Tag / fusion protein: 3 Myc tags (C terminal on insert)
  Cloning method: Unknown
  Sequencing primers: 5′ see sequence; 3′ see sequence
Gene/Insert 3
  Gene/Insert name: beta-globin intron
  Mutation: insertion of FRT, lox5171, lox2272, FRT, loxP-Neo-loxP
  Promoter: CAG (chicken beta globin promoter and CMV enhancer)
  Cloning method: Unknown
  Sequencing primers: 5′ see sequence; 3′ see sequence
Gene/Insert 4
  Gene/Insert name: Neo (alt names: neomycin phosphotransferase; neomycin resistance gene)
  Promoter: SV40
  Cloning method: Unknown
  Sequencing primers: 5′ see sequence; 3′ see sequence
Resource information
  A portion of this plasmid was derived from a plasmid made by: tdTomato from R.Tsien
Terms and licenses: Academic/Nonprofit Terms; Industry Terms: Not Available to Industry
Depositor comments: An alternative version of this plasmid (containing only loxP-Neo-loxP in the intron) is also available from Addgene: pCA-G-intron(Neo)-T(LNL)
How to cite: pCA-G-intron(Neo)-T(FLLFLNL) was a gift from Liqun Luo (Addgene plasmid # 40020 ; http://n2t.net/addgene:40020 ; RRID:Addgene_40020)
