[The description below was written by a language model from this plasmid's Addgene catalogue record and pLannotate feature annotations shown in this document.]
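Description:
pCA-G-intron(Neo)-T(FLLFLNL) is an 8.9 kb mammalian expression plasmid built on pBluescript SK(+), made as one of the chimeric marker cassettes for the MADM (Mosaic Analysis with Double Markers) system in mice. It is maintained in E. coli through the high-copy ColE1/pUC origin and ampicillin resistance. It also retains the backbone's f1 origin, the flanking T7 and T3 promoters, and lacZα remnants.

The payload is a single transcription unit driven by the CAG promoter, annotated as CMV enhancer, chicken β-actin promoter and chimeric intron. The catalogue text calls it a beta-globin promoter. Downstream lies an N-terminal fragment of EGFP (mut4EGFP, truncated after nucleotide 274). This is followed by a β-globin-derived intron and then tdTomato, which lacks its own start codon and carries three C-terminal Myc tags. An SV40 polyadenylation signal ends the unit.

The intron holds an array of recombination targets in the order FRT, lox5171, lox2272, FRT, then a loxP-flanked neomycin cassette. In that cassette an SV40 promoter drives NeoR with an HSV TK poly(A) signal, giving G418 selection in mammalian cells. A bacterial promoter sits upstream of it.

The split "G–T" arrangement is not expected to yield a working fluorescent protein on its own. In MADM generally, recombinase-driven interchromosomal exchange within the intron, with a reciprocal cassette on the homologous chromosome, reconstitutes intact markers and labels daughter cells distinctly. The Neo cassette can be excised by Cre at the loxP sites. The added FRT and variant lox sites provide targets for FLP as well as Cre. The depositor notes a simpler sibling plasmid whose intron carries only loxP-Neo-loxP.
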