Features (pLannotate 1.2.2; 34 found; start..end, strand, type, name):
     33..461     -  rep_origin     f1 ori (sequence partly withheld): f1 bacteriophage origin of replication; arrow indicates direction of (+) strand synthesis
    466..623     -  CDS            lacZα (fragment): LacZα fragment of β-galactosidase; lacZ fragment
    626..644     +  promoter       T7 promoter: promoter for bacteriophage T7 RNA polymerase
    653..694     -  misc_feature   MCS (fragment): pBluescript multiple cloning site
    791..1094    +  enhancer       CMV enhancer: human cytomegalovirus immediate early enhancer
   1096..1373    +  promoter       chicken β-actin promoter: No description available
   1375..2392    +  intron         chimeric intron: chimera between introns from chicken β-actin and rabbit β-globin
   2453..2471    +  misc_feature   MCS (fragment): multiple cloning site
   2485..2769    +  CDS            EGFP (fragment): EGFP is a basic (constitutively fluorescent) green fluorescent protein published in 1996, derived from Aequorea victoria. It is reported to be a rapidly-maturing weak dimer with moderate acid sensitivity.
   2778..2811    +  protein_bind   FRT (minimal): supports FLP-mediated excision but not integration (Turan and Bode, 2011) FLP recombinase from the Saccharomyces cerevisiae 2μ plasmid
   2812..2845    +  protein_bind   lox5171: Cre-mediated recombination occurs in the 8-bp core sequence (GTACACAT). lox5171 sites are compatible with each other, but incompatible with loxP or loxN sites (Lee and Saito, 1988). Cre recombinase
   2846..2879    +  protein_bind   lox2272: Cre-mediated recombination occurs in the 8-bp core sequence (GGATACTT). lox2272 sites are compatible with each other, but incompatible with loxP or loxN sites (Lee and Saito, 1988). Cre recombinase
   2888..2921    +  protein_bind   FRT (minimal): supports FLP-mediated excision but not integration (Turan and Bode, 2011) FLP recombinase from the Saccharomyces cerevisiae 2μ plasmid
   2928..2961    +  protein_bind   loxP: Cre-mediated recombination occurs in the 8-bp core sequence (GCATACAT). Cre recombinase
   2989..3093    +  promoter       AmpR promoter: bla
   3095..3452    +  promoter       SV40 promoter: SV40 enhancer and early promoter
   3487..4281    +  CDS            NeoR/KanR: aminoglycoside phosphotransferase from Tn5; aph(3')-II (or nptII); confers resistance to neomycin, kanamycin, and G418 (Geneticin®)
   4302..4454    +  CDS            ble (fragment): BLE_KLEPN - Experimental evidence at protein level: Swiss-Prot protein existence level 1. Binding protein with a strong affinity to the bleomycin family of antibiotics. Binds to CL990; an antimitotic-antibiotic compound. From Klebsiella pneumoniae.
   4513..4560    +  polyA_signal   HSV TK poly(A) signal: herpes simplex virus thymidine kinase polyadenylation signal (Cole and Stacy, 1985)
   4651..4667    -  polyA_signal   bGH poly(A) signal (fragment): bovine growth hormone polyadenylation signal
   4746..4779    +  protein_bind   loxP: Cre-mediated recombination occurs in the 8-bp core sequence (GCATACAT). Cre recombinase
   4780..4859    +  intron         chimeric intron (fragment): chimera between introns from human β-globin and immunoglobulin heavy chain genes
   4899..6323    +  CDS            tdTomato: tdTomato is a basic (constitutively fluorescent) orange fluorescent protein published in 2004, derived from Discosoma sp.. It is reported to be a somewhat slowly-maturing tandem dimer with low acid sensitivity.
   6458..6542    +  CDS            large T antigen (fragment): large T antigen from SV40 (simian virus 40)
   6565..6686    +  polyA_signal   SV40 poly(A) signal: SV40 polyadenylation signal
   6706..6741    -  misc_feature   MCS (fragment): pBluescript multiple cloning site
   6754..6772    -  promoter       T3 promoter: promoter for bacteriophage T3 RNA polymerase
   6817..6833    -  protein_bind   lac operator: The lac repressor binds to the lac operator to inhibit transcription in E. coli. This inhibition can be relieved by adding lactose or isopropyl-β-D-thiogalactopyranoside (IPTG). lac repressor encoded by lacI
   6841..6871    -  promoter       lac promoter: promoter for the E. coli lac operon
   6886..6907    -  protein_bind   CAP binding site: CAP binding activates transcription in the presence of cAMP. E. coli catabolite activator protein
   6920..7012    -  CDS            lacI (fragment): lac repressor; lacI; The lac repressor binds to the lac operator to inhibit transcription in E. coli. This inhibition can be relieved by adding lactose or isopropyl-β-D-thiogalactopyranoside (IPTG).
   7195..7783    -  rep_origin     ori: high-copy-number ColE1/pMB1/pBR322/pUC origin of replication
   7954..8814    -  CDS            AmpR: β-lactamase; bla; confers resistance to ampicillin, carbenicillin, and related antibiotics
   8815..8919    -  promoter       AmpR promoter: bla
>Addgene plasmid #40020 | pCA-G-intron(Neo)-T(FLLFLNL) | depositor full sequence | sequence record 50797 | pCA-G-intron(Neo)-T(FLLFLNL) sequence 8939 bps
CACCTAAATTGTAAGCGTTAATATTTTGTTAAAATTCGCGTTAAATTTTTGTTAAATCAGCTCATTTTTT
AACCAATAGGCCGAAATCGGCAAAATCCCTTATAAATCAAAAGAATAGACCGAGATAGGGT
[37 nt withheld, positions 132-168]
AAAGAACGTGGACTCCAACGTCAAAGG
[49 nt withheld, positions 196-244]
T
[91 nt withheld, positions 246-336]
G
[124 nt withheld, positions 338-461]
CCCATTCGCCATTCAGGCTGCGCAACTGTTGGGAAGGGCGATCGGTGCGGGCCTCTTCGCTATTACGCCA
GCTGGCGAAAGGGGGATGTGCTGCAAGGCGATTAAGTTGGGTAACGCCAGGGTTTTCCCAGTCACGACGT
TGTAAAACGACGGCCAGTGAATTGTAATACGACTCACTATAGGGCGAATTGGGTACCGGGCCCCCCCTCG
AGGTCGACGGTATCGATAAGCTTCCCTTAATTAACCGTTTAAACAATTCTGCAGGAATCTAGTTATTAAT
AGTAATCAATTACGGGGTCATTAGTTCATAGCCCATATATGGAGTTCCGCGTTACATAACTTACGGTAAA
TGGCCCGCCTGGCTGACCGCCCAACGACCCCCGCCCATTGACGTCAATAATGACGTATGTTCCCATAGTA
ACGCCAATAGGGACTTTCCATTGACGTCAATGGGTGGAGTATTTACGGTAAACTGCCCACTTGGCAGTAC
ATCAAGTGTATCATATGCCAAGTACGCCCCCTATTGACGTCAATGACGGTAAATGGCCCGCCTGGCATTA
TGCCCAGTACATGACCTTATGGGACTTTCCTACTTGGCAGTACATCTACGTATTAGTCATCGCTATTACC
ATGGTCGAGGTGAGCCCCACGTTCTGCTTCACTCTCCCCATCTCCCCCCCCTCCCCACCCCCAATTTTGT
ATTTATTTATTTTTTAATTATTTTGTGCAGCGATGGGGGCGGGGGGGGGGGGGGGGCGCGCGCCAGGCGG
GGCGGGGCGGGGCGAGGGGCGGGGCGGGGCGAGGCGGAGAGGTGCGGCGGCAGCCAATCAGAGCGGCGCG
CTCCGAAAGTTTCCTTTTATGGCGAGGCGGCGGCGGCGGCGGCCCTATAAAAAGCGAAGCGCGCGGCGGG
CGGGGAGTCGCTGCGACGCTGCCTTCGCCCCGTGCCCCGCTCCGCCGCCGCCTCGCGCCGCCCGCCCCGG
CTCTGACTGACCGCGTTACTCCCACAGGTGAGCGGGCGGGACGGCCCTTCTCCTCCGGGCTGTAATTAGC
GCTTGGTTTAATGACGGCTTGTTTCTTTTCTGTGGCTGCGTGAAAGCCTTGAGGGGCTCCGGGAGGGCCC
TTTGTGCGGGGGGAGCGGCTCGGGGGGTGCGTGCGTGTGTGTGTGCGTGGGGAGCGCCGCGTGCGGCTCC
GCGCTGCCCGGCGGCTGTGAGCGCTGCGGGCGCGGCGCGGGGCTTTGTGCGCTCCGCAGTGTGCGCGAGG
GGAGCGCGGCCGGGGGCGGTGCCCCGCGGTGCGGGGGGGGCTGCGAGGGGAACAAAGGCTGCGTGCGGGG
TGTGTGCGTGGGGGGGTGAGCAGGGGGTGTGGGCGCGTCGGTCGGGCTGCAACCCCCCCTGCACCCCCCT
CCCCGAGTTGCTGAGCACGGCCCGGCTTCGGGTGCGGGGCTCCGTACGGGGCGTGGCGCGGGGCTCGCCG
TGCCGGGCGGGGGGTGGCGGCAGGTGGGGGTGCCGGGCGGGGCGGGGCCGCCTCGGGCCGGGGAGGGCTC
GGGGGAGGGGCGCGGCGGCCCCCGGAGCGCCGGCGGCTGTCGAGGCGCGGCGAGCCGCAGCCATTGCCTT
TTATGGTAATCGTGCGAGAGGGCGCAGGGACTTCCTTTGTCCCAAATCTGTGCGGAGCCGAAATCTGGGA
GGCGCCGCCGCACCCCCTCTAGCGGGCGCGGGGCGAAGCGGTGCGGCGCCGGCAGGAAGGAAATGGGCGG
GGAGGGCCTTCGTGCGTCGCCGCGCCGCCGTCCCCTTCTCCCTCTCCAGCCTCGGGGCTGTCCGCGGGGG
GACGGCTGCCTTCGGGGGGGACGGGGCAGGGCGGGGTTCGGCTTCTGGCGTGTGACCGGCGGCTCTAGAG
CCTCTGCTAACCATGTTCATGCCTTCTTCTTTTTCCTACAGCTCCTGGGCAACGTGCTGGTTATTGTGCT
GTCTCATCATTTTGGCAAAGAATTGATTTGATACCGCGGGCCCGGGATCCGATATCCGCCACCATGGTGA
GCAAGGGCGAGGAGCTGTTCACCGGGGTGGTGCCCATCCTGGTCGAGCTGGACGGCGACGTAAACGGCCA
CAAGTTCAGCGTGTCCGGCGAGGGCGAGGGCGATGCCACCTACGGCAAGCTGACCCTGAAGTTCATCTGC
ACCACCGGCAAGCTGCCCGTGCCCTGGCCCACCCTCGTGACCACCCTGACCTACGGCGTGCAGTGCTTCA
GCCGCTACCCCGACCACATGAAGCAGCACGACTTCTTCAAGTCCGCCATGCCCGAAGGTTGGTATCAAAG
ATCTCCGAAGTTCCTATTCTCTAGAAAGTATAGGAACTTCATAACTTCGTATAGTACACATTATACGAAG
TTATATAACTTCGTATAGGATACTTTATACGAAGTTATGGATCTCCGAAGTTCCTATTCTCTAGAAAGTA
TAGGAACTTCGGATCTATAACTTCGTATAGCATACATTATACGAAGTTATTCAGGTGGCACTTTTCGGGG
AAATGTGCGCGGAACCCCTATTTGTTTATTTTTCTAAATACATTCAAATATGTATCCGCTCATGAGACAA
TAACCCTGATAAATGCTTCAATAATATTGAAAAAGGAAGAGTCCTGAGGCGGAAAGAACCAGCTGTGGAA
TGTGTGTCAGTTAGGGTGTGGAAAGTCCCCAGGCTCCCCAGCAGGCAGAAGTATGCAAAGCATGCATCTC
AATTAGTCAGCAACCAGGTGTGGAAAGTCCCCAGGCTCCCCAGCAGGCAGAAGTATGCAAAGCATGCATC
TCAATTAGTCAGCAACCATAGTCCCGCCCCTAACTCCGCCCATCCCGCCCCTAACTCCGCCCAGTTCCGC
CCATTCTCCGCCCCATGGCTGACTAATTTTTTTTATTTATGCAGAGGCCGAGGCCGCCTCGGCCTCTGAG
CTATTCCAGAAGTAGTGAGGAGGCTTTTTTGGAGGCCTAGGCTTTTGCAAAGATCGATCAAGAGACAGGA
TGAGGATCGTTTCGCATGATTGAACAAGATGGATTGCACGCAGGTTCTCCGGCCGCTTGGGTGGAGAGGC
TATTCGGCTATGACTGGGCACAACAGACAATCGGCTGCTCTGATGCCGCCGTGTTCCGGCTGTCAGCGCA
GGGGCGCCCGGTTCTTTTTGTCAAGACCGACCTGTCCGGTGCCCTGAATGAACTGCAAGACGAGGCAGCG
CGGCTATCGTGGCTGGCCACGACGGGCGTTCCTTGCGCAGCTGTGCTCGACGTTGTCACTGAAGCGGGAA
GGGACTGGCTGCTATTGGGCGAAGTGCCGGGGCAGGATCTCCTGTCATCTCACCTTGCTCCTGCCGAGAA
AGTATCCATCATGGCTGATGCAATGCGGCGGCTGCATACGCTTGATCCGGCTACCTGCCCATTCGACCAC
CAAGCGAAACATCGCATCGAGCGAGCACGTACTCGGATGGAAGCCGGTCTTGTCGATCAGGATGATCTGG
ACGAAGAGCATCAGGGGCTCGCGCCAGCCGAACTGTTCGCCAGGCTCAAGGCGAGCATGCCCGACGGCGA
GGATCTCGTCGTGACCCATGGCGATGCCTGCTTGCCGAATATCATGGTGGAAAATGGCCGCTTTTCTGGA
TTCATCGACTGTGGCCGGCTGGGTGTGGCGGACCGCTATCAGGACATAGCGTTGGCTACCCGTGATATTG
CTGAAGAGCTTGGCGGCGAATGGGCTGACCGCTTCCTCGTGCTTTACGGTATCGCCGCTCCCGATTCGCA
GCGCATCGCCTTCTATCGCCTTCTTGACGAGTTCTTCTGAGCGGGACTCTGGGGTTCGAAATGACCGACC
AAGCGACGCCCAACCTGCCATCACGAGATTTCGATTCCACCGCCGCCTTCTATGAAAGGTTGGGCTTCGG
AATCGTTTTCCGGGACGCCGGCTGGATGATCCTCCAGCGCGGGGATCTCATGCTGGAGTTCTTCGCCCAC
CCTAGGGGGAGGCTAACTGAAACACGGAAGGAGACAATACCGGAAGGAACCCGCGCTATGACGGCAATAA
AAAGACAGAATAAAACGCACGGTGTTGGGTCGTTTGTTCATAAACGCGGGGTTCGGTCCCAGGGCTGGCA
CTCTGTCGATACCCCACCGAGACCCCATTGGGGCCAATACGCCCGCGTTTCTTCCTTTTCCCCACCCCAC
CCCCCAAGTTCGGGTGAAGGCCCAGGGCTCGCAGCCAACGTCGGGGCGGCAGGCCCTGCCATAGCCTCAG
GTTACTCAGGATCTATAACTTCGTATAGCATACATTATACGAAGTTATGGTTACAAGACAGGTTTAAGGA
GACCAATAGAAACTGGGCATGTGGAGACAGAGAAGACTCTTGGGTTTCTGATAGGCACTGACTCTCTCTG
CCTATTGGTCTATTTTCCCACCCTTAGGTGAGTAAGGGCGAGGAGGTCATCAAAGAGTTCATGCGCTTCA
AGGTGCGCATGGAGGGCTCCATGAACGGCCACGAGTTCGAGATCGAGGGCGAGGGCGAGGGCCGCCCCTA
CGAGGGCACCCAGACCGCCAAGCTGAAGGTGACCAAGGGCGGCCCCCTGCCCTTCGCCTGGGACATCCTG
TCCCCCCAGTTCATGTACGGCTCCAAGGCGTACGTGAAGCACCCCGCCGACATCCCCGATTACAAGAAGC
TGTCCTTCCCCGAGGGCTTCAAGTGGGAGCGCGTGATGAACTTCGAGGACGGCGGTCTGGTGACCGTGAC
CCAGGACTCCTCCCTGCAGGACGGCACGCTGATCTACAAGGTGAAGATGCGCGGCACCAACTTCCCCCCC
GACGGCCCCGTAATGCAGAAGAAGACCATGGGCTGGGAGGCCTCCACCGAGCGCCTGTACCCCCGCGACG
GCGTGCTGAAGGGCGAGATCCACCAGGCCCTGAAGCTGAAGGACGGCGGCCACTACCTGGTGGAGTTCAA
GACCATCTACATGGCCAAGAAGCCCGTGCAACTGCCCGGCTACTACTACGTGGACACCAAGCTGGACATC
ACCTCCCACAACGAGGACTACACCATCGTGGAACAGTACGAGCGCTCCGAGGGCCGCCACCACCTGTTCC
TGGGGCATGGCACCGGCAGCACCGGCAGCGGCAGCTCCGGCACCGCCTCCTCCGAGGACAACAACATGGC
CGTCATCAAAGAGTTCATGCGCTTCAAGGTGCGCATGGAGGGCTCCATGAACGGCCACGAGTTCGAGATC
GAGGGCGAGGGCGAGGGCCGCCCCTACGAGGGCACCCAGACCGCCAAGCTGAAGGTGACCAAGGGCGGCC
CCCTGCCCTTCGCCTGGGACATCCTGTCCCCCCAGTTCATGTACGGCTCCAAGGCGTACGTGAAGCACCC
CGCCGACATCCCCGATTACAAGAAGCTGTCCTTCCCCGAGGGCTTCAAGTGGGAGCGCGTGATGAACTTC
GAGGACGGCGGTCTGGTGACCGTGACCCAGGACTCCTCCCTGCAGGACGGCACGCTGATCTACAAGGTGA
AGATGCGCGGCACCAACTTCCCCCCCGACGGCCCCGTAATGCAGAAGAAGACCATGGGCTGGGAGGCCTC
CACCGAGCGCCTGTACCCCCGCGACGGCGTGCTGAAGGGCGAGATCCACCAGGCCCTGAAGCTGAAGGAC
GGCGGCCGCTACCTGGTGGAGTTCAAGACCATCTACATGGCCAAGAAGCCCGTGCAACTGCCCGGCTACT
ACTACGTGGACACCAAGCTGGACATCACCTCCCACAACGAGGACTACACCATCGTGGAACAGTACGAGCG
CTCCGAGGGCCGCCACCACCTGTTCCTGTACGGCATGGACGAGCTGTACAAGAGATCCTTAGAGCAGAAA
CTCATTAGCGAGGAGGACCTGAACAGCGAACAGAAACTCATTTCCGAAGAGGATCTCAACTCCGAGCAGA
AGCTGATCAGCGAGGAGGACCTGAGATCCTGAGAATTCTAGATAACTGATCATAATCAGCCATACCACAT
TTGTAGAGGTTTTACTTGCTTTAAAAAACCTCCCACACCTCCCCCTGAACCTGAAACATAAAATGAATGC
AATTGTTGTTGTTAACTTGTTTATTGCAGCTTATAATGGTTACAAATAAAGCAATAGCATCACAAATTTC
ACAAATAAAGCATTTTTTTCACTGCATTCTAGTTGTGGTTTGTCCAAACTCATCAATGTATCTTATTTAA
ATTGGGCGCGCCCAACTAGTTCTAGAGCGGCCGCCACCGCGGTGGAGCTCCAGCTTTTGTTCCCTTTAGT
GAGGGTTAATTTCGAGCTTGGCGTAATCATGGTCATAGCTGTTTCCTGTGTGAAATTGTTATCCGCTCAC
AATTCCACACAACATACGAGCCGGAAGCATAAAGTGTAAAGCCTGGGGTGCCTAATGAGTGAGCTAACTC
ACATTAATTGCGTTGCGCTCACTGCCCGCTTTCCAGTCGGGAAACCTGTCGTGCCAGCTGCATTAATGAA
TCGGCCAACGCGCGGGGAGAGGCGGTTTGCGTATTGGGCGCTCTTCCGCTTCCTCGCTCACTGACTCGCT
GCGCTCGGTCGTTCGGCTGCGGCGAGCGGTATCAGCTCACTCAAAGGCGGTAATACGGTTATCCACAGAA
TCAGGGGATAACGCAGGAAAGAACATGTGAGCAAAAGGCCAGCAAAAGGCCAGGAACCGTAAAAAGGCCG
CGTTGCTGGCGTTTTTCCATAGGCTCCGCCCCCCTGACGAGCATCACAAAAATCGACGCTCAAGTCAGAG
GTGGCGAAACCCGACAGGACTATAAAGATACCAGGCGTTTCCCCCTGGAAGCTCCCTCGTGCGCTCTCCT
GTTCCGACCCTGCCGCTTACCGGATACCTGTCCGCCTTTCTCCCTTCGGGAAGCGTGGCGCTTTCTCATA
GCTCACGCTGTAGGTATCTCAGTTCGGTGTAGGTCGTTCGCTCCAAGCTGGGCTGTGTGCACGAACCCCC
CGTTCAGCCCGACCGCTGCGCCTTATCCGGTAACTATCGTCTTGAGTCCAACCCGGTAAGACACGACTTA
TCGCCACTGGCAGCAGCCACTGGTAACAGGATTAGCAGAGCGAGGTATGTAGGCGGTGCTACAGAGTTCT
TGAAGTGGTGGCCTAACTACGGCTACACTAGAAGGACAGTATTTGGTATCTGCGCTCTGCTGAAGCCAGT
TACCTTCGGAAAAAGAGTTGGTAGCTCTTGATCCGGCAAACAAACCACCGCTGGTAGCGGTGGTTTTTTT
GTTTGCAAGCAGCAGATTACGCGCAGAAAAAAAGGATCTCAAGAAGATCCTTTGATCTTTTCTACGGGGT
CTGACGCTCAGTGGAACGAAAACTCACGTTAAGGGATTTTGGTCATGAGATTATCAAAAAGGATCTTCAC
CTAGATCCTTTTAAATTAAAAATGAAGTTTTAAATCAATCTAAAGTATATATGAGTAAACTTGGTCTGAC
AGTTACCAATGCTTAATCAGTGAGGCACCTATCTCAGCGATCTGTCTATTTCGTTCATCCATAGTTGCCT
GACTCCCCGTCGTGTAGATAACTACGATACGGGAGGGCTTACCATCTGGCCCCAGTGCTGCAATGATACC
GCGAGACCCACGCTCACCGGCTCCAGATTTATCAGCAATAAACCAGCCAGCCGGAAGGGCCGAGCGCAGA
AGTGGTCCTGCAACTTTATCCGCCTCCATCCAGTCTATTAATTGTTGCCGGGAAGCTAGAGTAAGTAGTT
CGCCAGTTAATAGTTTGCGCAACGTTGTTGCCATTGCTACAGGCATCGTGGTGTCACGCTCGTCGTTTGG
TATGGCTTCATTCAGCTCCGGTTCCCAACGATCAAGGCGAGTTACATGATCCCCCATGTTGTGCAAAAAA
GCGGTTAGCTCCTTCGGTCCTCCGATCGTTGTCAGAAGTAAGTTGGCCGCAGTGTTATCACTCATGGTTA
TGGCAGCACTGCATAATTCTCTTACTGTCATGCCATCCGTAAGATGCTTTTCTGTGACTGGTGAGTACTC
AACCAAGTCATTCTGAGAATAGTGTATGCGGCGACCGAGTTGCTCTTGCCCGGCGTCAATACGGGATAAT
ACCGCGCCACATAGCAGAACTTTAAAAGTGCTCATCATTGGAAAACGTTCTTCGGGGCGAAAACTCTCAA
GGATCTTACCGCTGTTGAGATCCAGTTCGATGTAACCCACTCGTGCACCCAACTGATCTTCAGCATCTTT
TACTTTCACCAGCGTTTCTGGGTGAGCAAAAACAGGAAGGCAAAATGCCGCAAAAAAGGGAATAAGGGCG
ACACGGAAATGTTGAATACTCATACTCTTCCTTTTTCAATATTATTGAAGCATTTATCAGGGTTATTGTC
TCATGAGCGGATACATATTTGAATGTATTTAGAAAAATAAACAAATAGGGGTTCCGCGCACATTTCCCCG
AAAAGTGC
