>Addgene plasmid #40020 | pCA-G-intron(Neo)-T(FLLFLNL) | addgene partial sequence | sequence record 54263 | SV40pA-R 5'-GAAATTTGTGATGCTATTGC-3'
TTAACAACAACAATTGCATTCATTTTATGTTTCAGGTTCAGGGGGAGGTGTGGGAGGTTTTTTAAAGCAA
GTAAAACCTCTACAAATGTGGTATGGCTGATTATGATCAGTTATCTAGAATTCTCAGGATCTCAGGTCCT
CCTCGCTGATCAGCTTCTGCTCGGAGTTGAGATCCTCTTCGGAAATGAGTTTCTGTTCGCTGTTCAGGTC
CTCCTCGCTAATGAGTTTCTGCTCTAAGGATCTCTTGTACAGCTCGTCCATGCCGTACAGGAACAGGTGG
TGGCGGCCCTCGGAGCGCTCGTACTGTTCCACGATGGTGTAGTCCTCGTTGTGGGAGGTGATGTCCAGCT
TGGTGTCCACGTAGTAGTAGCCGGGCAGTTGCACGGGCTTCTTGGCCATGTAGATGGTCTTGAACTCCAC
CAGGTAGCGGCCGCCGTCCTTCAGCTTCAGGGCCTGGTGGATCTCGCCCTTCAGCACGCCGTCGCGGGGG
TACAGGCGCTCGGTGGAGGCCTCCCAGCCCATGGTCTTCTTCTGCATTACGGGGCCGTCGGGGGGGAAGT
TGGTGCCGCGCATCTTCACCTTGTAGATCAGCGTGCCGTCCTGCAGGGAGGAGTCCTGGGTCACGGTCAC
CAGACCGCCGTCCTCGAAGTTCATCACGCGCTCCCACTTGAAGCCCTCGGGGAAGGACAGCTTCTTGTAA
TCGGGGATGTCGGCGGGGTGCTTCACGTACGCCTTGGAGCCGTACATGAACTGGGGGGACAGGATGTCCC
AGGCGAAGGGCAG
