>Addgene plasmid #40020 | pCA-G-intron(Neo)-T(FLLFLNL) | addgene partial sequence | sequence record 54323 | pBABE3 5'-ACCCTAACTGACACACATTCC-3'
TATTGAAGCATTTATCAGGGTTATTGTCTCATGAGCGGATACATATTTGAATGTATTTAGAAAAATAAAC
AAATAGGGGTTCCGCGCACATTTCCCCGAAAAGTGCCACCTGAATAACTTCGTATAATGTATGCTATACG
AAGTTATAGATCCGAAGTTCCTATACTTTCTAGAGAATAGGAACTTCGGAGATCCATAACTTCGTATAAA
GTATCCTATACGAAGTTATATAACTTCGTATAATGTGTACTATACGAAGTTATGAAGTTCCTATACTTTC
TAGAGAATAGGAACTTCGGAGATCTTTGATACCAACCTTCGGGCATGGCGGACTTGAAGAAGTCGTGCTG
CTTCATGTGGTCGGGGTAGCGGCTGAAGCACTGCACGCCGTAGGTCAGGGTGGTCACGAGGGTGGGCCAG
GGCACGGGCAGCTTGCCGGTGGTGCAGATGAACTTCAGGGTCAGCTTGCCGTAGGTGGCATCGCCCTCGC
CCTCGCCGGACACGCTGAACTTGTGGCCGTTTACGTCGCCGTCCAGCTCGACCAGGATGGGCACCACCCC
GGTGAACAGCTCCTCGCCCTTGCTCACCATGGTGGCGGATATCGGATCCCGGGCCCGCGGTATCAAATCA
ATTCTTTGCCAAAATGATGAGACAGCACAATAACCAGCACGTTGCCCAGGAGCTGTAGGAAAAAGAAGAA
GGCATGAACATGGTTAGCA
