>Addgene plasmid #40020 | pCA-G-intron(Neo)-T(FLLFLNL) | addgene partial sequence | sequence record 54324 | TK-pA-R 5'-ttgtctccttccgtgtttca-3'
CCCGCGCTGGAGGATCATCCAGCCGGCGTCCCGGAAAACGATTCCGAAGCCCAACCTTTCATAGAAGGCG
GCGGTGGAATCGAAATCTCGTGATGGCAGGTTGGGCGTCGCTTGGTCGGTCATTTCGAACCCCAGAGTCC
CGCTCAGAAGAACTCGTCAAGAAGGCGATAGAAGGCGATGCGCTGCGAATCGGGAGCGGCGATACCGTAA
AGCACGAGGAAGCGGTCAGCCCATTCGCCGCCAAGCTCTTCAGCAATATCACGGGTAGCCAACGCTATGT
CCTGATAGCGGTCCGCCACACCCAGCCGGCCACAGTCGATGAATCCAGAAAAGCGGCCATTTTCCACCAT
GATATTCGGCAAGCAGGCATCGCCATGGGTCACGACGAGATCCTCGCCGTCGGGCATGCTCGCCTTGAGC
CTGGCGAACAGTTCGGCTGGCGCGAGCCCCTGATGCTCTTCGTCCAGATCATCCTGATCGACAAGACCGG
CTTCCATCCGAGTACGTGCTCGCTCGATGCGATGTTTCGCTTGGTGGTCGAATGGGCAGGTAGCCGGATC
AAGCGTATGCAGCCGCCGCATTGCATCAGCCATGATGGATACTTTCTCGGCAGGAGCAAGGTGAGATGAC
AGGAGATCCTGCCCCGGCACTTCGCCCAATAGCAGCCAGTCCCTTCCCGCTTCAGTGACAACGTCGAGCA
CAGCTGCGCAAGGAACGCCCGTCGTGGCCAGCCACGATAGCCGCGCTGCCTCGTCTTGCAGTTCATTCAG
GGCACCGGACAGGT
